Addgene plasmid #208377: pCMV-protein1-IRES-protein2-IRESatt-EGFP-2A-PuroR-SMAR-g5
Purpose: (Empty Backbone) Episomal plasmid for expression of 2 proteins with puromycin selection and EGFP monitoring
Depositing lab: Daniel Hawiger. Depositing organization: Saint Louis University. Publication: Episomal Vectors for Stable Production of Recombinant Proteins and Engineered Antibodies. Fallahee I, Hawiger D. Antibodies (Basel). 2024 Mar 11;13(1):18. doi: 10.3390/antib13010018. PubMed 38534208.
Backbone
  Vector backbone: pTwist CMV
  Backbone manufacturer: Twist Bioscience
  Backbone size (bp): 4304
  Modifications to backbone: Added 5621 bp of sequence
  Vector type: Mammalian Expression
  Promoter: human CMV
  Selectable markers: Puromycin ; EGFP
Growth in bacteria
  Bacterial resistance: Ampicillin, 100 μg/mL
  Growth temperature: 30°C
  Growth strain: NEB Stable
  Growth instructions: Can be grown in DH5a or NEB Stable at 30-37˚C
  Copy number: High Copy
Gene/Insert
  Cloning method: Restriction Enzyme
Terms and licenses: Academic/Nonprofit Terms; Industry Terms: Not Available to Industry
Depositor comments: Please visit https://doi.org/10.1101/2024.01.03.574076 for bioRxiv preprint.
How to cite: pCMV-protein1-IRES-protein2-IRESatt-EGFP-2A-PuroR-SMAR-g5 was a gift from Daniel Hawiger (Addgene plasmid # 208377 ; http://n2t.net/addgene:208377 ; RRID:Addgene_208377)
