[The description below was written by a language model from this plasmid's Addgene catalogue record and pLannotate feature annotations shown in this document.]
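Description:
pCMV-protein1-IRES-protein2-IRESatt-EGFP-2A-PuroR-SMAR-g5 is an empty mammalian expression backbone built on the pTwist CMV vector (Twist Bioscience), to which about 5.6 kb of additional sequence was added, giving a plasmid of roughly 9.9 kb. It is designed to persist episomally in mammalian cells and to express two user-supplied proteins from a single transcript. In bacteria it is maintained through a high-copy ColE1/pUC-type origin and an ampicillin resistance gene. The bacterial segment is bracketed by rrnG and T7 terminators and by short β-globin insulator elements that separate it from the mammalian cassette.

The expression unit is driven by the human CMV enhancer/promoter. Two EMCV IRES elements follow in tandem, with short gaps upstream of the first and between the two that correspond to the cloning positions for protein 1 and protein 2, which are inserted by restriction cloning. The second IRES, labelled "IRESatt" in the name (presumably an attenuated variant, though the record does not define it), directs translation of EGFP joined through a 2A peptide to puromycin N-acetyltransferase. One mRNA therefore encodes both proteins of interest, a fluorescent reporter and a drug marker, so that puromycin selection and EGFP monitoring report on expression of the whole cassette. An SV40 polyadenylation signal lies further downstream.

The S/MAR (scaffold/matrix attachment region) named in the title is not annotated as such. It probably lies in the largely unannotated stretch after the puromycin gene, where the only hit is a LINE-1-like fragment. S/MAR elements promote nuclear retention and replication of plasmids without integration. The associated publication describes use for stable production of recombinant proteins and engineered antibodies.
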