Features (pLannotate 1.2.2; 20 found; start..end, strand, type, name):
   2228..2349    -  polyA_signal   SV40 poly(A) signal: SV40 polyadenylation signal
   2372..2441    -  CDS            large T antigen (fragment): large T antigen from SV40 (simian virus 40)
   2464..2510    +  terminator     T7 terminator: transcription terminator for bacteriophage T7 RNA polymerase
   2540..2676    +  terminator     rrnG terminator: transcription terminator from the E. coli ribosomal RNA rrnG operon (Albrechtsen et al., 1991)
   2721..2792    +  misc_feature   3' β-globin insulator: insulator downstream of the human β-globin locus (Farrell et al., 2002)
   3018..3606    -  rep_origin     ori: high-copy-number ColE1/pMB1/pBR322/pUC origin of replication
   3778..3842    -  CDS            bla(M) (fragment): β-lactamase lacking the signal sequence; bla(M); allows cytosolic expression of β-lactamase
   5183..6043    +  CDS            AmpR: β-lactamase; bla; confers resistance to ampicillin, carbenicillin, and related antibiotics
   6056..6192    +  terminator     rrnG terminator: transcription terminator from the E. coli ribosomal RNA rrnG operon (Albrechtsen et al., 1991)
   6344..6415    +  misc_feature   5' β-globin insulator: insulator upstream of the human β-globin locus (Farrell et al., 2002)
   6420..6466    -  terminator     T7 terminator: transcription terminator for bacteriophage T7 RNA polymerase
   6484..6532    -  polyA_signal   poly(A) signal: synthetic polyadenylation signal
   6613..6916    +  enhancer       CMV enhancer: human cytomegalovirus immediate early enhancer
   6989..7006    -  promoter       CMV promoter (fragment): human cytomegalovirus (CMV) immediate early promoter
   7069..7120    +  promoter       CMVd2 promoter: truncated human cytomegalovirus (CMV) immediate early promoter that yields moderately reduced expression relative to the full-length promoter
   7258..7830    +  misc_feature   IRES: internal ribosome entry site (IRES) of the encephalomyocarditis virus (EMCV)
   7911..8483    +  misc_feature   IRES: internal ribosome entry site (IRES) of the encephalomyocarditis virus (EMCV)
   8520..9236    +  CDS            EGFP: EGFP is a basic (constitutively fluorescent) green fluorescent protein published in 1996, derived from Aequorea victoria. It is reported to be a rapidly-maturing weak dimer with moderate acid sensitivity.
   9303..9899    +  CDS            pac: PUAC_STRAD - Protein predicted: Swiss-Prot protein existence level 4. Detoxification of puromycin. From Streptomyces alboniger.
   9910..431     +  CDS            LIN1_NYCCO (fragment) (across the origin): Protein predicted: Swiss-Prot protein existence level 4. From Nycticebus coucang (Slow loris).
>Addgene plasmid #208377 | pCMV-protein1-IRES-protein2-IRESatt-EGFP-2A-PuroR-SMAR-g5 | addgene full sequence | sequence record 426927 | Addgene NGS Result
AAAAAAAAATTGTATCAACTTTCTACAATCTCTTTCAGAAGACAGAAGCAGAGGGAATACTTCCTAAATC
ATTCAACTAGGCCAGCATTACCTTAATACCGGAACTAGAAAATGACATTACAAGAAAAGAAAACAACAGA
CCAATATCTCTCATGAACAAAGATACAAACATTTTCAACAAAATATTAGCAAAAAGAATCCAAGAATGTA
TCAAAAAATATACACCACAACCAAGTAGAATTTATTCCAGATATGTAAGGGTGGTTCAACGTTTGAAAAT
CAATTAACGTAATTTGTCCCATCAACAGGTTAAAGAAGAAAATCACATGGTCATATTGATAGACACAGAA
AAAGCATTTGACAAAATTTAACACCCATTCATGATGCAATCTCTCAGTAAACTAGGAATAGAGGAAAACT
TCCTCAGCTTGAATGTACCTTCCTCTCAATTTTGCTATGAACCTGAAACTCCTCTTAAAAAATAAAGTTT
TTCATTTAAAAAGAAAACAAAAAACATGGAGGAGCGTTGATGTATCTCATTTTAGACCAATCAGCTATGG
ATAGTTAGGCGACAGCACAGATAGCTGTTGTACTTCTGTTTCTGGCAATGTTCCAGACTACATTTAAAAA
ATTTTTAATTATAGACTTGTACTTAATGTTCAAGAAAAATATGAAAATGGCTTTGCCGTGTTAATGCTAC
TCTTTTTTAAAAAAAACTAAAGTTCAAACTTTATTTATATTTCATTAGTTTTTTAGCTACTGTTCTTTTT
CTGTTCTGGGATCTCATTCAGAATGCCACATTACATATAATTCTCATGTCTCCTTGGGTTCCTCTTAGTT
TTGACAGTTCCTCAGACTTTTCTTATTTTTGATGACCTTGACAGTTTTGAGGAGTACTGGTTAGATATAG
GGTAATGGTTTTTAAAGTATATTTGTCATGATTTATACTGGGGTAAGGGTTTGGGGAGGAAGCCCATGGG
GTAAAGTACTGTTCTCATCACATCATATCAAGGTTATATACCATCAATATTGCCACAGATGTTACTTAGC
CTTTTAATATTTCTCTAATTTAGTGTATATGCAATGATAGTTCTCTGATTTCTGAGATTGAGTTTCTCAT
GTGTAATGATTATTTAGAGTTTCTCTTTCATCTGTTCAAATTTTTGTCTAGTTTTATTTTTTACTGATTT
GTAAGACTTCTTTTTATAATCTGCATATTACAATTCTCTTTACTGGGGTGTTGCAAATATTTTCTGTCAT
TCTATGGCCTGACTTTTCTTAATGGTTTTTTAATTTTAAAAATAAGTCTTAATATTCATGCAATCTAATT
AACAATCTTTTCTTTGTGGTTAGGACTTTGAGTCATAAGAAATTTTTCTCTACACTGAAGTCATGATGGC
ATGCTTCTATATTATTTTCTAAAAGATTTAAAGTTTTGCCTTCTCCATTTAGACTTATAATTCACTGGAA
TTTTTTTGTGTGTATGGTATGACATATGGGTTCCCTTTTATTTTTTACATATAAATATATTTCCCTGTTT
TTCTAAAAAAGAAAAAGATCATCATTTTCCCATTGTAAAATGCCATATTTTTTTCATAGGTCACTTACAT
ATATCAATGGGTCTGTTTCTGAGCTCTACTCTATTTTATCAGCCTCACTGTCTATCCCCACACATCTCAT
GCTTTGCTCTAAATCTTGATATTTAGTGGAACATTCTTTCCCATTTTGTTCTACAAGAATATTTTTGTTA
TTGTCTTTTGGGCTTCTATATACATTTTAGAATGAGGTTGGCAAGTTAACAAACAGCTTTTTTGGGGTGA
ACATATTGACTACAAATTTATGTGGAAAGAAAGTATACCTTCACAATATTAAGTCTTTTAGTTCATGAAT
ATAGTATGTCTCTCCGTTTCTGCATTAACTTAGACATTCATTAATTTCTCTCACAATTTATAAGTTTATT
TAGATCTTCATTCATTTAAATCTTCACTAACCTCTCATTTACAATTTGTAAGTTTTCTGGGTAACAGTCT
TGCACTTCTTTGCCTAGATTTATTTCCAAGTAGATTATTTTCATACATCGTCTATGGTGTCATTTTTAAA
ATGTAATTTTTCACCTTTTTATTGCTAAAGAGAGATGACTGATTGTTAATATTGATCTTGTGCGTGGCGA
CCTTGCTGTCTAGATTGACTGACTGAGATACAGCGTACCTTCAGCTCACAGACATGATAAGATACATTGA
TGAGTTTGGACAAACCACAACTAGAATGCAGTGAAAAAAATGCTTTATTTGTGAAATTTGTGATGCTATT
GCTTTATTTGTAACCATTATAAGCTGCAATAAACAAGTTAACAACAACAATTGCATTCATTTTATGTTTC
AGGTTCAGGGGGAGGTGTGGGAGGTTTTTTAAAGCAAGTAAAACCTCTACAAATGTGGTATTGGCCCATC
TCTATCGGTATCGTAGCATAACCCCTTGGGGCCTCTAAACGGGTCTTGAGGGGTTTTTTGTGCCCCTCGG
GCCGGATTGCTATCTACCGGCATTGGCGCAGAAAAAAATGCCTGATGCGACGCTGCGCGTCTTATACTCC
CACATATGCCAGATTCAGCAACGGATACGGCTTCCCCAACTTGCCCACTTCCATACGTGTCCTCCTTACC
AGAAATTTATCCTTAAGGTCGTCAGCTATCCTGCAGGCGATCTCTCGATTTCGATCAAGACATTCCTTTA
ATGGTCTTTTCTGGACACCACTAGGGGTCAGAAGTAGTTCATCAAACTTTCTTCCCTCCCTAATCTCATT
GGTTACCTTGGGCTATCGAAACTTAATTAACCAGTCAAGTCAGCTACTTGGCGAGATCGACTTGTCTGGG
TTTCGACTACGCTCAGAATTGCGTCAGTCAAGTTCGATCTGGTCCTTGCTATTGCACCCGTTCTCCGATT
ACGAGTTTCATTTAAATCATGTGAGCAAAAGGCCAGCAAAAGGCCAGGAACCGTAAAAAGGCCGCGTTGC
TGGCGTTTTTCCATAGGCTCCGCCCCCCTGACGAGCATCACAAAAATCGACGCTCAAGTCAGAGGTGGCG
AAACCCGACAGGACTATAAAGATACCAGGCGTTTCCCCCTGGAAGCTCCCTCGTGCGCTCTCCTGTTCCG
ACCCTGCCGCTTACCGGATACCTGTCCGCCTTTCTCCCTTCGGGAAGCGTGGCGCTTTCTCATAGCTCAC
GCTGTAGGTATCTCAGTTCGGTGTAGGTCGTTCGCTCCAAGCTGGGCTGTGTGCACGAACCCCCCGTTCA
GCCCGACCGCTGCGCCTTATCCGGTAACTATCGTCTTGAGTCCAACCCGGTAAGACACGACTTATCGCCA
CTGGCAGCAGCCACTGGTAACAGGATTAGCAGAGCGAGGTATGTAGGCGGTGCTACAGAGTTCTTGAAGT
GGTGGCCTAACTACGGCTACACTAGAAGAACAGTATTTGGTATCTGCGCTCTGCTGAAGCCAGTTACCTT
CGGAAAAAGAGTTGGTAGCTCTTGATCCGGCAAACAAACCACCGCTGGTAGCGGTGGTTTTTTTGTTTGC
AAGCAGCAGATTACGCGCAGAAAAAAAGGATCTCAAGAAGATCCTTTGATCTTTTCTACGGGGTCTGACG
CTCAGTGGAACGAAAACTCACGTTAAGGGATTTTGGTCATGAGATTATCAAAAAGGATCTTCACCTAGAT
CCTTTTAAATTAAAAATGAAGTTTTAAATCAATCTAAAGTATATATGAGTAAACTTGGTCTGACAGTTAC
CAATGCTTAATCAGTGAGGCACCTATCTCAGCGATCTGTCTATTTCGTTCATCCATAGTTGCATTTAAAT
TTCCGAACTCTCCAAGGCCCTCGTCGGAAAATCTTCAAACCTTTCGTCCGATCCATCTTGCAGGCTACCT
CTCGAACGAACTATCGCAAGTCTCTTGGCCGGCCGCATTTTCTTTGACCCAGGATATTTGCAAAAGACAT
ATTCAAACTTCCGCAGAACACTTTATTTCACATATACATGCCTCTTATATCAGGGATGTGAAACAGGGTC
TTGAAAACTGTCTAAATCTAAAACAATGCTAATGCAGGTTTAAATTTAATAAAATAAAATCCAAAATCTA
ACAGCCAAGTCAAATCTGTATGTTTTAACATTTAAAATATTTTAAAGACGTCTTTTCCCAGGATTCAACA
TGTGAAATCTTTTCTCAGGGATACACGTGTGCCTAGATCCTCATTGCTTTAGTTTTTTACAGAGGAATGA
ATATAAAAAGAAAATACTTAAATTTTATCCCTCTTACCTCTATAATCATACATAGGCATAATTTTTTAAC
CTAGGCTCCAGATAGCCATAGAAGAACCAAACACTTTCTGCGTGTGTGAGAATAATCAGAGTGAGATTTT
TTCACAAGTACCTGATGAGGGTTGAGACAGGTAGAAAAAGTGAGAGATCTCTATTTATTTAGCAATAATA
GAGAAAGCATTTAAGAGAATAAAGCAATGGAAATAAGAAATTTGTAAATTTCCTTCTGATAACTAGAAAT
AGAGGATCCAGTTTCTTTTGGTTAACCTAAATTTTATTTCATTTTATTGTTTTATTTTATTTTATTTTAT
TTTATTTTGTGTAATCGTAGTTTCAGAGTGTTAGAGCTGAAAGGAAGAAGTAGGAGAAACATGCAAAGTA
AAAGTATAACACTTTCCTTACTAAACCGACATGGGTTTCCAGGTAGGGGCAGGATTCAGGATGACTGACA
GGGCCCTTAGGGAACACTGAGACCCTACGCTGACCTCATAAATGCTTGCTACCTTTGCTGTTTTAATTAC
ATCTTTTAATAGCAGGAAGCAGAACTCTGCACTTCAAAAGTTTTTCCTCACCTGAGGAGTTAATTTAGTA
CAAGGGGAAAAAGTACAGGGGGATGGGGGCGCGCCTGGTGTACCGAGAACGATCCTCTCAGTGCGAGTCT
CGACGATCCATATCGTTGCTTGGCAGTCAGCCAGTCGGAATCCAGCTTGGGACCCAGGAAGTCCAATCGT
CAGATATTGTACTCAAGCCTGGTCACGGCAGCGTACCGATCTGTTTAAACCTAGATATTGATAGTCTGAT
CGGTCAACGTATAATCGAGTCCTAGCTTTTGCAAACATCTATCAAGAGACAGGATCAGCAGGAGGCTTTC
GCATGAGTATTCAACATTTCCGTGTCGCCCTTATTCCCTTTTTTGCGGCATTTTGCCTTCCTGTTTTTGC
TCACCCAGAAACGCTGGTGAAAGTAAAAGATGCTGAAGATCAGTTGGGTGCGCGAGTGGGTTACATCGAA
CTGGATCTCAACAGCGGTAAGATCCTTGAGAGTTTTCGCCCCGAAGAACGCTTTCCAATGATGAGCACTT
TTAAAGTTCTGCTATGTGGCGCGGTATTATCCCGTATTGACGCCGGGCAAGAGCAACTCGGTCGCCGCAT
ACACTATTCTCAGAATGACTTGGTTGAGTATTCACCAGTCACAGAAAAGCATCTTACGGATGGCATGACA
GTAAGAGAATTATGCAGTGCTGCCATAACCATGAGTGATAACACTGCGGCCAACTTACTTCTGACAACGA
TTGGAGGACCGAAGGAGCTAACCGCTTTTTTGCACAACATGGGGGATCATGTAACTCGCCTTGATCGTTG
GGAACCGGAGCTGAATGAAGCCATACCAAACGACGAGCGTGACACCACGATGCCTGTAGCAATGGCAACA
ACCTTGCGTAAACTATTAACTGGCGAACTACTTACTCTAGCTTCCCGGCAACAGTTGATAGACTGGATGG
AGGCGGATAAAGTTGCAGGACCACTTCTGCGCTCGGCCCTTCCGGCTGGCTGGTTTATTGCTGATAAATC
TGGAGCCGGTGAGCGTGGGTCTCGCGGTATCATTGCAGCACTGGGGCCAGATGGTAAGCCCTCCCGTATC
GTAGTTATCTACACGACGGGGAGTCAGGCAACTATGGATGAACGAAATAGACAGATCGCTGAGATAGGTG
CCTCACTGATTAAGCATTGGTAACCGATTCTAGGTGCATTGGCGCAGAAAAAAATGCCTGATGCGACGCT
GCGCGTCTTATACTCCCACATATGCCAGATTCAGCAACGGATACGGCTTCCCCAACTTGCCCACTTCCAT
ACGTGTCCTCCTTACCAGAAATTTATCCTTAAGATCCCGAATCGTTTAAACTCGACTCTGGCTCTATCGA
ATCTCCGTCGTTTCGAGCTTACGCGAACAGCCGTGGCGCTCATTTGCTCGTCGGGCATCGAATCTCGTCA
GCTATCGTCAGCTTACCTTTTTGGCAGCGATCGCGGCTCCCGACATCTTGGACCATTAGCTCCACAGGTA
TCTTCTTCCCTCTAGTGGTCATAACAGCAGCTTCAGCTACCTCTCAATTCAAAAAACCCCTCAAGACCCG
TTTAGAGGCCCCAAGGGGTTATGCTATCAATCGTTGCGTTACACACACAAAAAACCAACACACATCCATC
TTCGATGGATAGCGATTTTATTATCTAACTGCTGATCGAGTGTAGCCAGATCTAGTAATCAATTACGGGG
TCATTAGTTCATAGCCCATATATGGAGTTCCGCGTTACATAACTTACGGTAAATGGCCCGCCTGGCTGAC
CGCCCAACGACCCCCGCCCATTGACGTCAATAATGACGTATGTTCCCATAGTAACGCCAATAGGGACTTT
CCATTGACGTCAATGGGTGGAGTATTTACGGTAAACTGCCCACTTGGCAGTACATCAAGTGTATCATATG
CCAAGTACGCCCCCTATTGACGTCAATGACGGTAAATGGCCCGCCTGGCATTATGCCCAGTACATGACCT
TATGGGACTTTCCTACTTGGCAGTACATCTACGTATTAGTCATCGCTATTACCATGCTGATGCGGTTTTG
GCAGTACATCAATGGGCGTGGATAGCGGTTTGACTCACGGGGATTTCCAAGTCTCCACCCCATTGACGTC
AATGGGAGTTTGTTTTGGCACCAAAATCAACGGGACTTTCCAAAATGTCGTAACAACTCCGCCCCATTGA
CGCAAATGGGCGGTAGGCGTGTACGGTGGGAGGTCTATATAAGCAGAGCTGGTTTAGTGAACCGTCAGAT
CAGATCTTTGTCGATCCTACCATCCACTCGACACACCCGCCAGCGGCCGCGCCGCCACCATGTAGATTGC
GAACTAAGAATTCTAAGGATCCAATCTTCTACTGTCGTATGCCATAACCCCTCTCCCTCCCCCCCCCCTA
ACGTTACTGGCCGAAGCCGCTTGGAATAAGGCCGGTGTGCGTTTGTCTATATGTTATTTTCCACCATATT
GCCGTCTTTTGGCAATGTGAGGGCCCGGAAACCTGGCCCTGTCTTCTTGACGAGCATTCCTAGGGGTCTT
TCCCCTCTCGCCAAAGGAATGCAAGGTCTGTTGAATGTCGTGAAGGAAGCAGTTCCTCTGGAAGCTTCTT
GAAGACAAACAACGTCTGTAGCGACCCTTTGCAGGCAGCGGAACCCCCCACCTGGCGACAGGTGCCTCTG
CGGCCAAAAGCCACGTGTATAAGATACACCTGCAAAGGCGGCACAACCCCAGTGCCACGTTGTGAGTTGG
ATAGTTGTGGAAAGAGTCAAATGGCTCTCCTCAAGCGTATTCAACAAGGGGCTGAAGGATGCCCAGAAGG
TACCCCATTGTATGGGATCTGATCTGGGGCCTCGGTGCACATGCTTTACATGTGTTTAGTCGAGGTTAAA
AAACGTCTAGGCCCCCCGAACCACGGGGACGTGGTTTTCCTTTGAAAAACACGATGATAATATGGCCACA
ACCATGGATTAGTTTGCGCTGCTGGCGCATGAAGAATAAGCTAGCTTAATGCCATAAAGCGAATACGATT
CCCCTCTCCCTCCCCCCCCCCTAACGTTACTGGCCGAAGCCGCTTGGAATAAGGCCGGTGTGCGTTTGTC
TATATGTTATTTTCCACCATATTGCCGTCTTTTGGCAATGTGAGGGCCCGGAAACCTGGCCCTGTCTTCT
TGACGAGCATTCCTAGGGGTCTTTCCCCTCTCGCCAAAGGAATGCAAGGTCTGTTGAATGTCGTGAAGGA
AGCAGTTCCTCTGGAAGCTTCTTGAAGACAAACAACGTCTGTAGCGACCCTTTGCAGGCAGCGGAACCCC
CCACCTGGCGACAGGTGCCTCTGCGGCCAAAAGCCACGTGTATAAGATACACCTGCAAAGGCGGCACAAC
CCCAGTGCCACGTTGTGAGTTGGATAGTTGTGGAAAGAGTCAAATGGCTCTCCTCAAGCGTATTCAACAA
GGGGCTGAAGGATGCCCAGAAGGTACCCCATTGTATGGGATCTGATCTGGGGCCTCGGTGCACATGCTTT
ACATGTGTTTAGTCGAGGTTAAAAAACGTCTAGGCCCCCCGAACCACGGGGACGTGGTTTTCCTTTGAAA
AACACGATGATAAGCTTGCCACAACCCCGGGAGATGAGGATCGTTTCGCATGGTTAGCAAAGGAGAAGAG
TTGTTCACTGGGGTTGTGCCCATCCTGGTAGAGCTGGACGGAGACGTAAACGGCCACAAGTTCAGCGTTT
CTGGCGAGGGAGAGGGAGACGCCACATACGGAAAGTTGACTCTGAAGTTCATCTGCACCACAGGTAAGCT
GCCCGTGCCGTGGCCCACACTGGTGACAACTCTGACCTACGGAGTGCAGTGTTTCTCAAGGTACCCAGAC
CACATGAAGCAGCACGACTTCTTCAAGAGTGCGATGCCCGAGGGCTACGTCCAGGAGCGCACTATCTTCT
TCAAGGACGACGGCAACTACAAGACACGGGCTGAAGTCAAGTTCGAGGGAGACACCCTGGTGAACCGAAT
CGAGCTGAAGGGTATCGACTTCAAAGAGGACGGGAACATTCTTGGACACAAACTGGAGTATAACTACAAC
TCCCACAACGTATACATAATGGCCGACAAACAGAAGAACGGTATCAAAGTCAACTTCAAGATCCGCCACA
ATATCGAGGATGGCAGTGTGCAACTCGCAGACCACTACCAGCAGAACACGCCTATTGGGGACGGCCCCGT
GCTTCTCCCAGACAACCACTACCTGAGCACACAGTCAGCTCTGTCCAAGGACCCCAACGAAAAGCGGGAC
CACATGGTGTTGCTTGAGTTCGTGACCGCAGCAGGTATCACCTTGGGCATGGACGAGCTTTACAAGGGAT
CAGGAGCTACAAATTTCTCACTCTTGAAACAAGCTGGGGATGTAGAAGAAAATCCTGGGCCAATGACAGA
ATATAAACCTACTGTTAGGCTGGCAACACGAGATGATGTGCCAAGAGCTGTGAGAACGTTGGCTGCTGCT
TTTGCTGATTATCCAGCTACCCGACATACAGTAGACCCAGATAGGCATATAGAAAGGGTGACAGAACTCC
AGGAGCTGTTTCTGACACGTGTGGGCTTGGATATTGGGAAAGTCTGGGTGGCAGATGATGGTGCTGCCGT
TGCCGTATGGACTACCCCCGAATCTGTTGAGGCCGGCGCCGTTTTCGCAGAAATTGGACCCAGAATGGCT
GAACTTTCCGGCTCAAGACTTGCTGCTCAACAGCAAATGGAAGGTCTGCTTGCTCCACATAGGCCAAAAG
AACCAGCTTGGTTCTTGGCAACAGTTGGGGTGAGTCCTGATCATCAAGGTAAAGGCCTTGGGTCAGCTGT
TGTCCTGCCTGGCGTTGAAGCGGCAGAAAGAGCGGGTGTCCCAGCATTTCTTGAAACGAGCGCCCCAAGA
AATCTGCCATTTTATGAAAGATTGGGGTTTACAGTAACAGCAGATGTTGAAGTACCCGAGGGCCCCCGTA
CGTGGTGTATGACTAGAAAACCAGGAGCTTAAGTCGACCTATCAAATATTTAAAG
